Addgene plasmid #35019: p6641 MSCV-P C-FlagHA 18E7-Kozak
Depositing lab: Peter Howley. Depositing organization: Harvard Medical School. Publication: Systematic identification of interactions between host cell proteins and E7 oncoproteins from diverse human papillomaviruses. White EA, Sowa ME, Tan MJ, Jeudy S, Hayes SD, Santha S, Munger K, Harper JW, Howley PM. Proc Natl Acad Sci U S A. 2012 Jan 9. 10.1073/pnas.1116776109 PubMed 22232672.
Backbone
  Vector backbone: MSCV-P C-FlagHA
  Backbone size w/o insert (bp): 8700
  Vector type: Mammalian Expression, Retroviral
  Selectable markers: Puromycin
Growth in bacteria
  Bacterial resistance: Ampicillin, 100 μg/mL
  Growth temperature: 37°C
  Growth strain: DH5alpha
  Copy number: Unknown
Gene/Insert
  Gene/Insert name: HPV18 E7
  Species: HPV 18
  Insert size (bp): 300
  Entrez Gene: E7 (a.k.a. HpV18gp2)
  Promoter: MSCV LTR
  Tag / fusion protein: HA (C terminal on backbone); FLAG (C terminal on backbone)
  Cloning method: Gateway Cloning
  Sequencing primers: 5′ 5' CTACATCGTGACCTGGGAAGC 3'
Terms and licenses: Academic/Nonprofit Terms; Industry Terms: Not Available to Industry
How to cite: p6641 MSCV-P C-FlagHA 18E7-Kozak was a gift from Peter Howley (Addgene plasmid # 35019 ; http://n2t.net/addgene:35019 ; RRID:Addgene_35019)
