[The description below was written by a language model from this plasmid's Addgene catalogue record.]
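Description:
p6641 MSCV-P C-FlagHA 18E7-Kozak is a retroviral mammalian expression plasmid built on the MSCV-P C-FlagHA backbone (about 8.7 kb without insert), a murine stem cell virus-derived vector. It is propagated in E. coli under ampicillin selection; the record lists the copy number as unknown and gives no details of the bacterial origin of replication. In mammalian cells, puromycin is the selectable marker, so transduced or transfected populations can be enriched for stable expression.

The payload is the E7 oncoprotein gene of human papillomavirus type 18, an insert of roughly 300 bp introduced by Gateway recombination cloning. Expression is driven by the MSCV long terminal repeat, which acts as the promoter in the integrated provirus as well as providing the viral sequences needed for genome packaging and integration when the plasmid is introduced into a retroviral packaging cell line. The backbone supplies FLAG and HA epitope tags fused in tandem to the C terminus of E7, and the construct name indicates that a Kozak consensus was included ahead of the start codon to favour efficient translation initiation. No feature table is available, so the exact arrangement of the puromycin cassette and the residual Gateway recombination sites is not stated.

The dual-epitope design suits sequential or single-step affinity purification and immunodetection of E7. This fits the associated study, which systematically identified interactions between host cell proteins and E7 proteins from diverse papillomavirus types. The plasmid is therefore typically used to generate cell lines stably expressing tagged HPV18 E7 for interaction proteomics and functional analysis.
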