>Addgene plasmid #35019 | p6641 MSCV-P C-FlagHA 18E7-Kozak | addgene partial sequence | sequence record 43400 | MSCV-rev 5'-CAGCGGGGCTGCTAAAGCGCATGC-3'
TCGTAGGGGTATCCTCCAGCGGCCGACTTGTCATCGTCGTCCTTGTAGTCCTCGAGTTCGAACCGCGGGC
CCTCTAGATCAACCACTTTGTACAAGAAAGTTGGCTGCTGGGATGCACACCACGGACACACAAAGGACAG
GGTGTTCAGAAACAGCTGCTGGAATGCTCGAAGGTCGTCTGCTGAGCTTTCTACTACTAGCTCAATTCTG
GCTTCACACTTACAACACATACACAACATTGTGTGACGTTGTGGTTCGGCTCGTCGGGCTGGTAAATGTT
GATGATTAACTCCATCTATTTCATCGTTTTCTTCCTCTGAGTCGCTTAATTGCTCGTGACATAGAAGGTC
AACCGGAATTTCATTTTGGGGCTCTAAATGCAATACAATGTCTTGCAATGTTGCCTTAGGTCCATGCATG
GTGCCAACTTTTTTGTACAAACTTGTTGATAGCTTAACTAGCCAGCTTGGGTCTCCCTATAGTGAGTCGT
ATTAGATCTAATTCCGGCGCCTAGAGAAGGAGTGAGGGCTGGATAAAGGGAGGATCGAGGCGGGGTCGAA
CGAGGAGGTTCAAGGGGGAGAGACGGGGCGGATGGAGGAAGAGGAGGCGGAGGCTTAGGGTGTACAAAGG
GCTTGACCCAGGGAGGGGGGTCAAAAGCCAAGGCTTTCCCAGGTCACGATGTAGGGGGACCTGGTCTGGG
TGTCCATGCGGGCCCAGGTGAAAAGACCTTGATCTTAACCTGGGTGAAT
