>Addgene plasmid #35019 | p6641 MSCV-P C-FlagHA 18E7-Kozak | addgene partial sequence | sequence record 44527 | MSCV-P-3 5'-CTACATCGTGACCTGGGAAGC-3'
CCTCTGGGTAGCCCTTTGTCACCCTAAGCCTCCGCCTCCTCTTCCTCCATCCGCCCCGTCTCTCCCCCTT
GAACCTCCTCGTTCGACCCCGCCTCGATCCTCCCTTTATCCAGCCCTCACTCCTTCTCTAGGCGCCGGAA
TTAGATCTAATACGACTCACTATAGGGAGACCCAAGCTGGCTAGTTAAGCTATCAACAAGTTTGTACAAA
AAAGTTGGCACCATGCATGGACCTAAGGCAACATTGCAAGACATTGTATTGCATTTAGAGCCCCAAAATG
AAATTCCGGTTGACCTTCTATGTCACGAGCAATTAAGCGACTCAGAGGAAGAAAACGATGAAATAGATGG
AGTTAATCATCAACATTTACCAGCCCGACGAGCCGAACCACAACGTCACACAATGTTGTGTATGTGTTGT
AAGTGTGAAGCCAGAATTGAGCTAGTAGTAGAAAGCTCAGCAGACGACCTTCGAGCATTCCAGCAGCTGT
TTCTGAACACCCTGTCCTTTGTGTGTCCGTGGTGTGCATCCCAGCAGCCAACTTTCTTGTACAAAGTGGT
TGATCTAGAGGGCCCGCGGTTCGAACTCGAGGACTACAAGGACGACGATGACAAGTCGGCCGCTGGAGGA
TACCCCTACGACGTGCCCGACTACGCCTAGAATTCTACCGGGTAGGGGAGGCGCTTTTCCCAAGGCAGTC
TGGAGCATGCGCTTTAGCAGCCCCGCTGGGCACTTGGCGCTACACAAGTGGCCTCTGGCCTCGCACACAT
TCCACATCCACCGGTAGGCGCCAACCGGCTCCGTTCTTTGGTGGCCCCTTCGCGCCACCTTCTACTCCTC
CCCTAGTCAGGAAGTTCCCCCCCGCCCCGCAGCTCGCGTCGTGCAGGACGTGACAAATGGAAGTAGCACG
